>Addgene plasmid #117505 | BCJJ358 | depositor full sequence | sequence record 221767 | BCJJ358 sequence 10972 bps
TCTGTGAAGACAAGCAAGAATTCAAGCTTAGCGTTGTCAATCAATTGGCAAGTCATAAAATGCATTAAAA
AATATTTTCATACTCAACTACAAATCCATGAGTATAACTATAATTATAAAGCAATGATTAGAATCTGACA
AGGATTCTGGAAAATTACATAAAGGAAAGTTCATAAATGTCTAAAACACAAGAGGACATACTTGTATTCA
GTAACATTTGCAGCTTTTCTAGGTCTGAAAATATATTTGTTGCCTAGTGAATAAGCATAATGGTACAACT
ACAAGTGTTTTACTCCTCATATTAACTTCGGTCATTAGAGGCCACGATTTGACACATTTTTACTCAAAAC
AAAATGTTTGCATATCTCTTATAATTTCAAATTCAACACACAACAAATAAGAGAAAAAACAAATAATATT
AATTTGAGAATGAACAAAAGGACCATATCATTCATTAACTCTTCTCCATCCATTTCCATTTCACAGTTCG
ATAGCGAAAACCGAATAAAAAACACAGTAAATTACAAGCACAACAAATGGTACAAGAAAAACAGTTTTCC
CAATGCCATAATACTCAAACTCAGTAGGATTCTGGTGTGTGCGCAATGAAACTGATGCATTGAACTTGAC
GAACGTTGTCGAAACCGATGATACGAACGAAAGCAAGCTTACTTTTTCTTTTTTGCCTGGCCGGCCTTTT
TCGTGGCCGCCGGCCTTTTGTCGCCTCCCAGCTGAGACAGGTCGATCCGTGTCTCGTACAGGCCGGTGAT
GCTCTGGTGGATCAGGGTGGCGTCCAGCACCTCTTTGGTGCTGGTGTACCTCTTCCGGTCGATGGTGGTG
TCAAAGTACTTGAAGGCGGCAGGGGCTCCCAGATTGGTCAGGGTAAACAGGTGGATGATATTCTCGGCCT
GCTCTCTGATGGGCTTATCCCGGTGCTTGTTGTAGGCGGACAGCACTTTGTCCAGATTAGCGTCGGCCAG
GATCACTCTCTTGGAGAACTCGCTGATCTGCTCGATGATCTCGTCCAGGTAGTGCTTGTGCTGTTCCACA
AACAGCTGTTTCTGCTCATTATCCTCGGGGGAGCCCTTCAGCTTCTCATAGTGGCTGGCCAGGTACAGGA
AGTTCACATATTTGGAGGGCAGGGCCAGTTCGTTTCCCTTCTGCAGTTCGCCGGCAGAGGCCAGCATTCT
CTTCCGGCCGTTTTCCAGCTCGAACAGGGAGTACTTAGGCAGCTTGATGATCAGGTCCTTTTTCACTTCT
TTGTAGCCCTTGGCTTCCAGAAAGTCGATGGGATTCTTCTCGAAGCTGCTTCTTTCCATGATGGTGATCC
CCAGCAGCTCTTTCACACTCTTCAGTTTCTTGGACTTGCCCTTTTCCACTTTGGCCACCACCAGCACAGA
ATAGGCCACGGTGGGGCTGTCGAAGCCGCCGTACTTCTTAGGGTCCCAGTCCTTCTTTCTGGCGATCAGC
TTATCGCTGTTCCTCTTGGGCAGGATAGACTCTTTGCTGAAGCCGCCTGTCTGCACCTCGGTCTTTTTCA
CGATATTCACTTGGGGCATGCTCAGCACTTTCCGCACGGTGGCAAAATCCCGGCCCTTATCCCACACGAT
CTCCCCGGTTTCGCCGTTTGTCTCGATCAGAGGCCGCTTCCGGATCTCGCCGTTGGCCAGGGTAATCTCG
GTCTTGAAAAAGTTCATGATGTTGCTGTAGAAGAAGTACTTGGCGGTAGCCTTGCCGATTTCCTGCTCGC
TCTTGGCGATCATCTTCCGCACGTCGTACACCTTGTAGTCGCCGTACACGAACTCGCTTTCCAGCTTAGG
GTACTTTTTGATCAGGGCGGTTCCCACGACGGCGTTCAGGTAGGCGTCGTGGGCGTGGTGGTAGTTGTTG
ATCTCGCGCACTTTGTAAAACTGGAAATCCTTCCGGAAATCGGACACCAGCTTGGACTTCAGGGTGATCA
CTTTCACTTCCCGGATCAGCTTGTCATTCTCGTCGTACTTAGTGTTCATCCGGGAGTCCAGGATCTGTGC
CACGTGCTTTGTGATCTGCCGGGTTTCCACCAGCTGTCTCTTGATGAAGCCGGCCTTATCCAGTTCGCTC
AGGCCGCCTCTCTCGGCCTTGGTCAGATTGTCGAACTTTCTCTGGGTAATCAGCTTGGCGTTCAGCAGCT
GCCGCCAGTAGTTCTTCATCTTCTTCACGACCTCTTCGGAGGGCACGTTGTCGCTCTTGCCCCGGTTCTT
GTCGCTTCTGGTCAGCACCTTGTTGTCGATGGAGTCGTCCTTCAGAAAGCTCTGAGGCACGATATGGTCC
ACATCGTAGTCGGACAGCCGGTTGATGTCCAGTTCCTGGTCCACGTACATATCCCGCCCATTCTGCAGGT
AGTACAGGTACAGCTTCTCGTTCTGCAGCTGGGTGTTTTCCACGGGGTGTTCTTTCAGGATCTGGCTGCC
CAGCTCTTTGATGCCCTCTTCGATCCGCTTCATTCTCTCGCGGCTGTTCTTCTGTCCCTTCTGGGTGGTC
TGGTTCTCTCTGGCCATTTCGATCACGATGTTCTCGGGCTTGTGCCGGCCCATCACTTTCACGAGCTCGT
CCACCACCTTCACTGTCTGCAGGATGCCCTTCTTAATGGCGGGGCTGCCGGCCAGATTGGCAATGTGCTC
GTGCAGGCTATCGCCCTGGCCGGACACCTGGGCTTTCTGGATGTCCTCTTTAAAGGTCAGGCTGTCGTCG
TGGATCAGCTGCATGAAGTTTCTGTTGGCGAAGCCGTCGGACTTCAGGAAATCCAGGATTGTCTTGCCGG
ACTGCTTGTCCCGGATGCCGTTGATCAGCTTCCGGCTCAGCCTGCCCCAGCCGGTGTATCTCCGCCGCTT
CAGCTGCTTCATCACTTTGTCGTCGAACAGGTGGGCATAGGTTTTCAGCCGTTCCTCGATCATCTCTCTG
TCCTCAAACAGTGTCAGGGTCAGCACGATATCTTCCAGAATGTCCTCGTTTTCCTCATTGTCCAGGAAGT
CCTTGTCCTTGATAATTTTCAGCAGATCGTGGTATGTGCCCAGGGAGGCGTTGAACCGATCTTCCACGCC
GGAGATTTCCACGGAGTCGAAGCACTCGATTTTCTTGAAGTAGTCCTCTTTCAGCTGCTTCACGGTCACT
TTCCGGTTGGTCTTGAACAGCAGGTCCACGATGGCCTTTTTCTGCTCGCCGCTCAGGAAGGCGGGCTTTC
TCATTCCCTCGGTCACGTATTTCACTTTGGTCAGCTCGTTATACACGGTGAAGTACTCGTACAGCAGGCT
GTGCTTGGGCAGCACCTTCTCGTTGGGCAGGTTCTTATCGAAGTTGGTCATCCGCTCGATGAAGCTCTGG
GCGGAAGCGCCCTTGTCCACCACTTCCTCGAAGTTCCAGGGGGTGATGGTTTCCTCGCTCTTTCTGGTCA
TCCAGGCGAATCTGCTGTTTCCCCTGGCCAGAGGGCCCACGTAGTAGGGGATGCGGAAGGTCAGGATCTT
CTCGATCTTTTCCCGGTTGTCCTTCAGGAATGGGTAAAAATCTTCCTGCCGCCGCAGAATGGCGTGCAGC
TCTCCCAGGTGGATCTGGTGGGGGATGCTGCCGTTGTCGAAGGTCCGCTGCTTCCGCAGCAGGTCCTCTC
TGTTCAGCTTCACGAGCAGTTCCTCGGTGCCGTCCATCTTTTCCAGGATGGGCTTGATGAACTTGTAGAA
CTCTTCCTGGCTGGCTCCGCCGTCAATGTAGCCGGCGTAGCCGTTCTTGCTCTGGTCGAAGAAAATCTCT
TTGTACTTCTCAGGCAGCTGCTGCCGCACGAGAGCTTTCAGCAGGGTCAGGTCCTGGTGGTGCTCGTCGT
ATCTCTTGATCATAGAGGCGCTCAGGGGGGCCTTGGTGATCTCGGTGTTCACTCTCAGGATGTCGCTCAG
CAGGATGGCGTCGGACAGGTTCTTGGCGGCCAGAAACAGGTCGGCGTACTGGTCGCCGATCTGGGCCAGC
AGGTTGTCCAGGTCGTCGTCGTAGGTGTCCTTGCTCAGCTGCAGTTTGGCATCCTCGGCCAGGTCGAAGT
TGCTCTTGAAGTTGGGGGTCAGGCCCAGGCTCAGGGCAATCAGGTTTCCGAACAGGCCATTCTTCTTCTC
GCCGGGCAGCTGGGCGATCAGATTTTCCAGCCGTCTGCTCTTGCTCAGTCTGGCAGACAGGATGGCCTTG
GCGTCCACGCCGCTGGCGTTGATGGGGTTTTCCTCGAACAGCTGGTTGTAGGTCTGCACCAGCTGGATGA
ACAGCTTGTCCACGTCGCTGTTGTCGGGGTTCAGGTCGCCCTCGATCAGGAAGTGGCCCCGGAACTTGAT
CATGTGGGCCAGGGCCAGATAGATCAGCCGCAGGTCGGCCTTGTCGGTGCTGTCCACCAGTTTCTTTCTC
AGGTGGTAGATGGTGGGGTACTTCTCGTGGTAGGCCACCTCGTCCACGATGTTGCCGAAGATGGGGTGCC
GCTCGTGCTTCTTATCCTCTTCCACCAGGAAGGACTCTTCCAGTCTGTGGAAGAAGCTGTCGTCCACCTT
GGCCATCTCGTTGCTGAAGATCTCTTGCAGATAGCAGATCCGGTTCTTCCGTCTGGTGTATCTTCTTCTG
GCGGTTCTCTTCAGCCGGGTGGCCTCGGCTGTTTCGCCGCTGTCGAACAGCAGGGCTCCGATCAGGTTCT
TCTTGATGCTGTGCCGGTCGGTGTTGCCCAGCACCTTGAATTTCTTGCTGGGCACCTTGTACTCGTCGGT
GATCACGGCCCAGCCCACAGAGTTGGTGCCGATGTCCAGGCCGATGCTGTACTTCTTGTCGGCTGCTGGG
ACTCCGTGGATACCGACCTTCCGCTTCTTCTTTGGGGCCATCTTATCGTCATCGTCTTTGTAATCAATAT
CATGATCCTTGTAGTCTCCGTCGTGGTCCTTATAGTCCATTGGCTGTGGTGAGAGAAACAGAGCGTGAGC
TCAAATACACAAGTACGAAATCAGAGTTATGAGAGAGGATTTGGAGAAAGAAGATCACCTGAAGATCGTT
TGCGTCGCGCGAATGAGAGAGACGGCAGAGAAAACGAGAAGCTTTAAGAGGACGAACAAAAACCCTAATG
TCACTCCTTTTATATAGATGAGAAATTTAGGGTTTGGGCTCTAATGGAGCTGTCTACATGGGCTTTCATT
TCTTTATCCAGTAAAGAACCGGTTTAACAGGTTCCCTGGTTTATACGTGGTTTTAGCCGGTTAACTTACG
GAATATTATTTTTATCTTAAGTTACACAAATTACATCATTAATAGTAAAACAAAATTTTATGGTGCAATT
TAAGTTTTTATGATGAGTGAAATTCGAATAATATACAAATATTTTACTGTTTAGGTTTCCCTAAACCTAC
TTTTAGATATGTAAATTAAACATTTTTTTTTTTTTGGTTAGAACCAAGTCAGTGATCATAGAACTCAAAA
AGCTGGTGTTTCAATTGGTACAAGCATTTTTATTGCAAGATATAAAAATTCAGAAGGACATATCCTTGAT
GTATGTACATGAAGGAACCGATTTTGACTCCAAGCTACAAAGAAGAAGAAGAATGATATACAAAGAAAAC
TGCATATCCTCACCATGAAATTGAAAGCTAGAGGAAGGGGAATAACAGATACTCTGCGTAGAAGAGATTC
CATATAAACCGATAATATCCTGAGATAGCTTCCTGCAATAATCAAATGTTTCTACACTCCGTTAGATATA
CACTCCATTGATGTTCCGTGATAACGAGTTTATGTTTGTACAAAAGTATTTTACCTTGGTGTAGTTTGCT
TTTTCTAGTACCCATGTCTACCAAAGATCAACAACAAAGATATTAGAGATTAATGAATTTGGCAGTGTCA
AATGCAGAAACTAAAGCATATAGTTATGAAGTTCTTGTGCATTATCTCAAAAGTATGTAAGAGATATAAG
AGTATCTCATAATGCTTTACCTGGAAAATTAAGCCTGAAGCCAAGATCACATGTGCAGGAATCATCAAGC
TACCTCTAAAAACCTGTTCATTGTTAAAGGATAAGAGGGTTGGTCTTTTCAAAGCTGCATACTGAGGAAA
GTAACAATATCGCAACAAAAATAAATTGGTGGCGATAGTTTATCAAGCTTCTACATGCAGTAATGGTGTT
CGTGCTTTAATTAACCGAAATAGTTAAGACGGAAATAGATGAATTCACCTGAGGCATGTAGAAAGCTAGT
GATATGGCTGAAACATAATTTACTAGCAGAAGTCCAGAACCGAGGAATGCAATGTTTCTCACTCCAAGTT
TTGTTGCCAGGGTTGATATTTGGAACCTATTCAAGATCAATCAAAGGCATGATTAACTAAACATGCTTGA
ACAAACACATAAAGACAATATATCAAACGGAGCTGGTTAAACATTGTCTTTGACTGTCAAATGGATTGAG
CCAAAGAGCGGAAAGAAAATGGTTATGCGTGCAGTTACTTACTTTCGATCTCCTTCAACATCAGGAAGGT
CCTTTGTAATAGCAATGACCAGTGCAAACAGTGTCACAAAAGATGTGATGAACGCCACAGGTGCACTGCA
AATAGCGAATCAAAAGTTGAGTAATATATCTACTCACGATTATGGGGAGCTCCACTATTGTCTTCTGCAC
GAAGTGGTTTAAACTATCAGTGTTTGACAGGATATATTGGCGGGTAAACCTAAGAGAAAAGAGCGTTTAT
TAGAATAATCGGATATTTAAAAGGGCGTGAAAAGGTTTATCCGTTCGTCCATTTGTATGTGCATGCCAAC
CACAGGGTTCCCCAGATCAGGCGCTGGCTGCTGAACCCCCAGCCGGAACTGACCCCACAAGGCCCTAGCG
TTTGCAATGCACCAGGTCATCATTGACCCAGGCGTGTTCCACCAGGCCGCTGCCTCGCAACTCTTCGCAG
GCTTCGCCGACCTGCTCGCGCCACTTCTTCACGCGGGTGGAATCCGATCCGCACATGAGGCGGAAGGTTT
CCAGCTTGAGCGGGTACGGCTCCCGGTGCGAGCTGAAATAGTCGAACATCCGTCGGGCCGTCGGCGACAG
CTTGCGGTACTTCTCCCATATGAATTTCGTGTAGTGGTCGCCAGCAAACAGCACGACGATTTCCTCGTCG
ATCAGGACCTGGCAACGGGACGTTTTCTTGCCACGGTCCAGGACGCGGAAGCGGTGCAGCAGCGACACCG
ATTCCAGGTGCCCAACGCGGTCGGACGTGAAGCCCATCGCCGTCGCCTGTAGGCGCGACAGGCATTCCTC
GGCCTTCGTGTAATACCGGCCATTGATCGACCAGCCCAGGTCCTGGCAAAGCTCGTAGAACGTGAAGGTG
ATCGGCTCGCCGATAGGGGTGCGCTTCGCGTACTCCAACACCTGCTGCCACACCAGTTCGTCATCGTCGG
CCCGCAGCTCGACGCCGGTGTAGGTGATCTTCACGTCCTTGTTGACGTGGAAAATGACCTTGTTTTGCAG
CGCCTCGCGCGGGATTTTCTTGTTGCGCGTGGTGAACAGGGCAGAGCGGGCCGTGTCGTTTGGCATCGCT
CGCATCGTGTCCGGCCACGGCGCAATATCGAACAAGGAAAGCTGCATTTCCTTGATCTGCTGCTTCGTGT
GTTTCAGCAACGCGGCCTGCTTGGCCTCGCTGACCTGTTTTGCCAGGTCCTCGCCGGCGGTTTTTCGCTT
CTTGGTCGTCATAGTTCCTCGCGTGTCGATGGTCATCGACTTCGCCAAACCTGCCGCCTCCTGTTCAAGA
CGACGCGAACGCTCCACGGCGGCCGATGGCGCGGGCAGGGCAGGGGGAGCCAGTTGCACGCTGTCGCGCT
CGATCTTGGCCGTAGCTTGCTGGACCATCGAGCCGACGGACTGGAAGGTTTCGCGGGGCGCACGCATGAC
GGTGCGGCTTGCGATGGTTTCGGCATCCTCGGCGGAAAACCCCGCGTCGATCAGTTCTTGCCTGTATGCC
TTCCGGTCAAACGTCCGATTCATTCACCCTCCTTGCGGGATTGCCCCGACTCACGCCGGGGCAATGTGCC
CTTATTCCTGATTTGACCCGCCTGGTGCCTTGGTGTCCAGATAATCCACCTTATCGGCAATGAAGTCGGT
CCCGTAGACCGTCTGGCCGTCCTTCTCGTACTTGGTATTCCGAATCTTGCCCTGCACGAATACCAGCGAC
CCCTTGCCCAAATACTTGCCGTGGGCCTCGGCCTGAGAGCCAAAACACTTGATGCGGAAGAAGTCGGTGC
GCTCCTGCTTGTCGCCGGCATCGTTGCGCCACATCTAGGATCTGCCAGGAACCGTAAAAAGGCCGCGTTG
CTGGCGTTTTTCCATAGGCTCCGCCCCCCTGACGAGCATCACAAAAATCGACGCTCAAGTCAGAGGTGGC
GAAACCCGACAGGACTATAAAGATACCAGGCGTTTCCCCCTGGAAGCTCCCTCGTGCGCTCTCCTGTTCC
GACCCTGCCGCTTACCGGATACCTGTCCGCCTTTCTCCCTTCGGGAAGCGTGGCGCTTTCTCATAGCTCA
CGCTGTAGGTATCTCAGTTCGGTGTAGGTCGTTCGCTCCAAGCTGGGCTGTGTGCACGAACCCCCCGTTC
AGCCCGACCGCTGCGCCTTATCCGGTAACTATCGTCTTGAGTCCAACCCGGTAAGACACGACTTATCGCC
ACTGGCAGCAGCCACTGGTAACAGGATTAGCAGAGCGAGGTATGTAGGCGGTGCTACAGAGTTCTTGAAG
TGGTGGCCTAACTACGGCTACACTAGAAGGACAGTATTTGGTATCTGCGCTCTGCTGAAGCCAGTTACCT
TCGGAAAAAGAGTTGGTAGCTCTTGATCCGGCAAACAAACCACCGCTGGTAGCGGTGGTTTTTTTGTTTG
CAAGCAGCAGATTACGCGCAGAAAAAAAGGATCTCAAGAAGATCCTTTGATCTTTTCTACGGGGTCTGAC
GCTCAGTGGAACGAAAACTCACGTTAAGGGATTTTGGTCATGAGATTATCAAAAAGGATCTTCACCTAGA
TCCTTTTAAATTAAAAATGAAGTTTTAAATCAATCTAAAGTATATATGAGTAAACTTGGTCTGACAGTTA
CCAATGCTTAATCAGTGAGGCACCTATCTCAGCGATCTGTCTATTTCGTTCATCCATAGTTGCCTGACTC
CCCGTCGTGTAGATAACTACGATACGGGAGGGCTTACCATCTGGCCCCAGTGCTGCAATGATACCGCGAG
AACCACGCTCACCGGCTCCAGATTTATCAGCAATAAACCAGCCAGCCGGAAGGGCCGAGCGCAGAAGTGG
TCCTGCAACTTTATCCGCCTCCATCCAGTCTATTAATTGTTGCCGGGAAGCTAGAGTAAGTAGTTCGCCA
GTTAATAGTTTGCGCAACGTTGTTGCCATTGCTACAGGCATCGTGGTGTCACGCTCGTCGTTTGGTATGG
CTTCATTCAGCTCCGGTTCCCAACGATCAAGGCGAGTTACATGATCCCCCATGTTGTGCAAAAAAGCGGT
TAGCTCCTTCGGTCCTCCGATCGTTGTCAGAAGTAAGTTGGCCGCAGTGTTATCACTCATGGTTATGGCA
GCACTGCATAATTCTCTTACTGTCATGCCATCCGTAAGATGCTTTTCTGTGACTGGTGAGTACTCAACCA
AGTCATTCTGAGAATAGTGTATGCGGCGACCGAGTTGCTCTTGCCCGGCGTCAATACGGGATAATACCGC
GCCACATAGCAGAACTTTAAAAGTGCTCATCATTGGAAAACGTTCTTCGGGGCGAAAACTCTCAAGGATC
TTACCGCTGTTGAGATCCAGTTCGATGTAACCCACTCGTGCACCCAACTGATCTTCAGCATCTTTTACTT
TCACCAGCGTTTCTGGGTGAGCAAAAACAGGAAGGCAAAATGCCGCAAAAAAGGGAATAAGGGCGACACG
GAAATGTTGAATACTCATACTCTTCCTTTTTCAATATTATTGAAGCATTTATCAGGGTTATTGTCTCATG
AGCGGATACATATTTGAATGTATTTAGAAAAATAAACAAATAGGGGTTCCGCGCACGAATTGGCCAGCGC
TGCCATTTTTGGGGTGAGGCCGTTCGCGGCCGAGGGGCGCAGCCCCTGGGGGGATGGGAGGCCCGCGTTA
GCGGGCCGGGAGGGTTCGAGAAGGGGGGGCACCCCCCTTCGGCGTGCGCGGTCACGCGCACAGGGCGCAG
CCCTGGTTAAAAACAAGGTTTATAAATATTGGTTTAAAAGCAGGTTAAAAGACAGGTTAGCGGTGGCCGA
AAAACGGGCGGAAACCCTTGCAAATGCTGGATTTTCTGCCTGTGGACAGCCCCTCAAATGTCAATAGGTG
CGCCCCTCATCTGTCAGCACTCTGCCCCTCAAGTGTCAAGGATCGCGCCCCTCATCTGTCAGTAGTCGCG
CCCCTCAAGTGTCAATACCGCAGGGCACTTATCCCCAGGCTTGTCCACATCATCTGTGGGAAACTCGCGT
AAAATCAGGCGTTTTCGCCGATTTGCGAGGCTGGCCAGCTCCACGTCGCCGGCCGAAATCGAGCCTGCCC
CTCATCTGTCAACGCCGCGCCGGGTGAGTCGGCCCCTCAAGTGTCAACGTCCGCCCCTCATCTGTCAGTG
AGGGCCAAGTTTTCCGCGAGGTATCCACAACGCCGGCGGCCGCGGTGTCTCGCACACGGCTTCGACGGCG
TTTCTGGCGCGTTTGCAGGGCCATAGACGGCCGCCAGCCCAGCGGCGAGGGCAACCAGCCCGGTGAGCGT
CGCAAAGGAGATCCTGATCTGACTGATGGGCTGCCTGTATCGAGTGGTGATTTTGTGCCGAGCTGCCGGT
CGGGGAGCTGTTGGCTGGCTGGTGGCAGGATATATTGTGGTGTAAACAAATTGACGCTTAGACAACTTAA
TAACACATTGCGGACGTTTTTAATGTACTGGGGTGGATGCAGTGGGCCCCAC
Features (pLannotate 1.2.2; 14 found; start..end, strand, type, name):
     33..664     -  terminator     E9 terminator: terminator and polyadenylation signal from the pea rbcS-E9 gene
    672..719     -  CDS            nucleoplasmin NLS: bipartite nuclear localization signal from nucleoplasmin
    720..3218    -  CDS            Cas9(C): C-terminal portion of Streptococcus pyogenes Cas9 (Zetsche et al., 2015)
   3219..4820    -  CDS            Cas9(N): N-terminal portion of Streptococcus pyogenes Cas9 (Zetsche et al., 2015)
   5631..5705    -  CDS            HST (fragment): HSTC_ARATH - Also known as HPT2, VTE2-2. Experimental evidence at protein level: Swiss-Prot protein existence level 1. Involved in the synthesis of plastoquinone-9. Can use both homogentisic acid and 2,5-dihydroxyphenylacetic acid gamma-lactone as prenyl acceptors, and solanesyl diphosphate > farnesyl diphosphate > geranylgeranyl diphosphate >> phytyl diphosphate as prenyl donors. Do not catalyze the decardoxylation of homogentisate uncoupled from prenylation. From Arabidopsis thaliana (Mouse-ear cress).
   5971..6054    -  CDS            HST (fragment): HSTC_ARATH - Also known as HPT2, VTE2-2. Experimental evidence at protein level: Swiss-Prot protein existence level 1. Involved in the synthesis of plastoquinone-9. Can use both homogentisic acid and 2,5-dihydroxyphenylacetic acid gamma-lactone as prenyl acceptors, and solanesyl diphosphate > farnesyl diphosphate > geranylgeranyl diphosphate >> phytyl diphosphate as prenyl donors. Do not catalyze the decardoxylation of homogentisate uncoupled from prenylation. From Arabidopsis thaliana (Mouse-ear cress).
   6206..6577    -  CDS            HST (fragment): HSTC_ARATH - Also known as HPT2, VTE2-2. Experimental evidence at protein level: Swiss-Prot protein existence level 1. Involved in the synthesis of plastoquinone-9. Can use both homogentisic acid and 2,5-dihydroxyphenylacetic acid gamma-lactone as prenyl acceptors, and solanesyl diphosphate > farnesyl diphosphate > geranylgeranyl diphosphate >> phytyl diphosphate as prenyl donors. Do not catalyze the decardoxylation of homogentisate uncoupled from prenylation. From Arabidopsis thaliana (Mouse-ear cress).
   6675..6699    +  misc_feature   RB T-DNA repeat: right border repeat from nopaline C58 T-DNA
   6858..8003    -  CDS            trfA: TRFA_ECOLX - Experimental evidence at protein level: Swiss-Prot protein existence level 1. Also involved in plasmid copy number control, promoting intermolecular coupling of protein bound iterons at oriV, which inhibits replication initiation. From Escherichia coli.
   8339..8927    -  rep_origin     ori: high-copy-number ColE1/pMB1/pBR322/pUC origin of replication
   9098..9958    -  CDS            AmpR: β-lactamase; bla; confers resistance to ampicillin, carbenicillin, and related antibiotics
   9959..10063   -  promoter       AmpR promoter: bla
  10150..10781   -  rep_origin     oriV: incP origin of replication
  10873..10897   +  misc_feature   LB T-DNA repeat: left border repeat from nopaline C58 T-DNA
