>Addgene plasmid #117505 | BCJJ358 | addgene full sequence | sequence record 225203 | Addgene NGS Result
TCTGTGAAGACAAGCAAGAATTCAAGCTTAGCGTTGTCAATCAATTGGCAAGTCATAAAATGCATTAAAA
AATATTTTCATACTCAACTACAAATCCATGAGTATAACTATAATTATAAAGCAATGATTAGAATCTGACA
AGGATTCTGGAAAATTACATAAAGGAAAGTTCATAAATGTCTAAAACACAAGAGGACATACTTGTATTCA
GTAACATTTGCAGCTTTTCTAGGTCTGAAAATATATTTGTTGCCTAGTGAATAAGCATAATGGTACAACT
ACAAGTGTTTTACTCCTCATATTAACTTCGGTCATTAGAGGCCACGATTTGACACATTTTTACTCAAAAC
AAAATGTTTGCATATCTCTTATAATTTCAAATTCAACACACAACAAATAAGAGAAAAAACAAATAATATT
AATTTGAGAATGAACAAAAGGACCATATCATTCATTAACTCTTCTCCATCCATTTCCATTTCACAGTTCG
ATAGCGAAAACCGAATAAAAAACACAGTAAATTACAAGCACAACAAATGGTACAAGAAAAACAGTTTTCC
CAATGCCATAATACTCAAACTCAGTAGGATTCTGGTGTGTGCGCAATGAAACTGATGCATTGAACTTGAC
GAACGTTGTCGAAACCGATGATACGAACGAAAGCAAGCTTACTTTTTCTTTTTTGCCTGGCCGGCCTTTT
TCGTGGCCGCCGGCCTTTTGTCGCCTCCCAGCTGAGACAGGTCGATCCGTGTCTCGTACAGGCCGGTGAT
GCTCTGGTGGATCAGGGTGGCGTCCAGCACCTCTTTGGTGCTGGTGTACCTCTTCCGGTCGATGGTGGTG
TCAAAGTACTTGAAGGCGGCAGGGGCTCCCAGATTGGTCAGGGTAAACAGGTGGATGATATTCTCGGCCT
GCTCTCTGATGGGCTTATCCCGGTGCTTGTTGTAGGCGGACAGCACTTTGTCCAGATTAGCGTCGGCCAG
GATCACTCTCTTGGAGAACTCGCTGATCTGCTCGATGATCTCGTCCAGGTAGTGCTTGTGCTGTTCCACA
AACAGCTGTTTCTGCTCATTATCCTCGGGGGAGCCCTTCAGCTTCTCATAGTGGCTGGCCAGGTACAGGA
AGTTCACATATTTGGAGGGCAGGGCCAGTTCGTTTCCCTTCTGCAGTTCGCCGGCAGAGGCCAGCATTCT
CTTCCGGCCGTTTTCCAGCTCGAACAGGGAGTACTTAGGCAGCTTGATGATCAGGTCCTTTTTCACTTCT
TTGTAGCCCTTGGCTTCCAGAAAGTCGATGGGATTCTTCTCGAAGCTGCTTCTTTCCATGATGGTGATCC
CCAGCAGCTCTTTCACACTCTTCAGTTTCTTGGACTTGCCCTTTTCCACTTTGGCCACCACCAGCACAGA
ATAGGCCACGGTGGGGCTGTCGAAGCCGCCGTACTTCTTAGGGTCCCAGTCCTTCTTTCTGGCGATCAGC
TTATCGCTGTTCCTCTTGGGCAGGATAGACTCTTTGCTGAAGCCGCCTGTCTGCACCTCGGTCTTTTTCA
CGATATTCACTTGGGGCATGCTCAGCACTTTCCGCACGGTGGCAAAATCCCGGCCCTTATCCCACACGAT
CTCCCCGGTTTCGCCGTTTGTCTCGATCAGAGGCCGCTTCCGGATCTCGCCGTTGGCCAGGGTAATCTCG
GTCTTGAAAAAGTTCATGATGTTGCTGTAGAAGAAGTACTTGGCGGTAGCCTTGCCGATTTCCTGCTCGC
TCTTGGCGATCATCTTCCGCACGTCGTACACCTTGTAGTCGCCGTACACGAACTCGCTTTCCAGCTTAGG
GTACTTTTTGATCAGGGCGGTTCCCACGACGGCGTTCAGGTAGGCGTCGTGGGCGTGGTGGTAGTTGTTG
ATCTCGCGCACTTTGTAAAACTGGAAATCCTTCCGGAAATCGGACACCAGCTTGGACTTCAGGGTGATCA
CTTTCACTTCCCGGATCAGCTTGTCATTCTCGTCGTACTTAGTGTTCATCCGGGAGTCCAGGATCTGTGC
CACGTGCTTTGTGATCTGCCGGGTTTCCACCAGCTGTCTCTTGATGAAGCCGGCCTTATCCAGTTCGCTC
AGGCCGCCTCTCTCGGCCTTGGTCAGATTGTCGAACTTTCTCTGGGTAATCAGCTTGGCGTTCAGCAGCT
GCCGCCAGTAGTTCTTCATCTTCTTCACGACCTCTTCGGAGGGCACGTTGTCGCTCTTGCCCCGGTTCTT
GTCGCTTCTGGTCAGCACCTTGTTGTCGATGGAGTCGTCCTTCAGAAAGCTCTGAGGCACGATATGGTCC
ACATCGTAGTCGGACAGCCGGTTGATGTCCAGTTCCTGGTCCACGTACATATCCCGCCCATTCTGCAGGT
AGTACAGGTACAGCTTCTCGTTCTGCAGCTGGGTGTTTTCCACGGGGTGTTCTTTCAGGATCTGGCTGCC
CAGCTCTTTGATGCCCTCTTCGATCCGCTTCATTCTCTCGCGGCTGTTCTTCTGTCCCTTCTGGGTGGTC
TGGTTCTCTCTGGCCATTTCGATCACGATGTTCTCGGGCTTGTGCCGGCCCATCACTTTCACGAGCTCGT
CCACCACCTTCACTGTCTGCAGGATGCCCTTCTTAATGGCGGGGCTGCCGGCCAGATTGGCAATGTGCTC
GTGCAGGCTATCGCCCTGGCCGGACACCTGGGCTTTCTGGATGTCCTCTTTAAAGGTCAGGCTGTCGTCG
TGGATCAGCTGCATGAAGTTTCTGTTGGCGAAGCCGTCGGACTTCAGGAAATCCAGGATTGTCTTGCCGG
ACTGCTTGTCCCGGATGCCGTTGATCAGCTTCCGGCTCAGCCTGCCCCAGCCGGTGTATCTCCGCCGCTT
CAGCTGCTTCATCACTTTGTCGTCGAACAGGTGGGCATAGGTTTTCAGCCGTTCCTCGATCATCTCTCTG
TCCTCAAACAGTGTCAGGGTCAGCACGATATCTTCCAGAATGTCCTCGTTTTCCTCATTGTCCAGGAAGT
CCTTGTCCTTGATAATTTTCAGCAGATCGTGGTATGTGCCCAGGGAGGCGTTGAACCGATCTTCCACGCC
GGAGATTTCCACGGAGTCGAAGCACTCGATTTTCTTGAAGTAGTCCTCTTTCAGCTGCTTCACGGTCACT
TTCCGGTTGGTCTTGAACAGCAGGTCCACGATGGCCTTTTTCTGCTCGCCGCTCAGGAAGGCGGGCTTTC
TCATTCCCTCGGTCACGTATTTCACTTTGGTCAGCTCGTTATACACGGTGAAGTACTCGTACAGCAGGCT
GTGCTTGGGCAGCACCTTCTCGTTGGGCAGGTTCTTATCGAAGTTGGTCATCCGCTCGATGAAGCTCTGG
GCGGAAGCGCCCTTGTCCACCACTTCCTCGAAGTTCCAGGGGGTGATGGTTTCCTCGCTCTTTCTGGTCA
TCCAGGCGAATCTGCTGTTTCCCCTGGCCAGAGGGCCCACGTAGTAGGGGATGCGGAAGGTCAGGATCTT
CTCGATCTTTTCCCGGTTGTCCTTCAGGAATGGGTAAAAATCTTCCTGCCGCCGCAGAATGGCGTGCAGC
TCTCCCAGGTGGATCTGGTGGGGGATGCTGCCGTTGTCGAAGGTCCGCTGCTTCCGCAGCAGGTCCTCTC
TGTTCAGCTTCACGAGCAGTTCCTCGGTGCCGTCCATCTTTTCCAGGATGGGCTTGATGAACTTGTAGAA
CTCTTCCTGGCTGGCTCCGCCGTCAATGTAGCCGGCGTAGCCGTTCTTGCTCTGGTCGAAGAAAATCTCT
TTGTACTTCTCAGGCAGCTGCTGCCGCACGAGAGCTTTCAGCAGGGTCAGGTCCTGGTGGTGCTCGTCGT
ATCTCTTGATCATAGAGGCGCTCAGGGGGGCCTTGGTGATCTCGGTGTTCACTCTCAGGATGTCGCTCAG
CAGGATGGCGTCGGACAGGTTCTTGGCGGCCAGAAACAGGTCGGCGTACTGGTCGCCGATCTGGGCCAGC
AGGTTGTCCAGGTCGTCGTCGTAGGTGTCCTTGCTCAGCTGCAGTTTGGCATCCTCGGCCAGGTCGAAGT
TGCTCTTGAAGTTGGGGGTCAGGCCCAGGCTCAGGGCAATCAGGTTTCCGAACAGGCCATTCTTCTTCTC
GCCGGGCAGCTGGGCGATCAGATTTTCCAGCCGTCTGCTCTTGCTCAGTCTGGCAGACAGGATGGCCTTG
GCGTCCACGCCGCTGGCGTTGATGGGGTTTTCCTCGAACAGCTGGTTGTAGGTCTGCACCAGCTGGATGA
ACAGCTTGTCCACGTCGCTGTTGTCGGGGTTCAGGTCGCCCTCGATCAGGAAGTGGCCCCGGAACTTGAT
CATGTGGGCCAGGGCCAGATAGATCAGCCGCAGGTCGGCCTTGTCGGTGCTGTCCACCAGTTTCTTTCTC
AGGTGGTAGATGGTGGGGTACTTCTCGTGGTAGGCCACCTCGTCCACGATGTTGCCGAAGATGGGGTGCC
GCTCGTGCTTCTTATCCTCTTCCACCAGGAAGGACTCTTCCAGTCTGTGGAAGAAGCTGTCGTCCACCTT
GGCCATCTCGTTGCTGAAGATCTCTTGCAGATAGCAGATCCGGTTCTTCCGTCTGGTGTATCTTCTTCTG
GCGGTTCTCTTCAGCCGGGTGGCCTCGGCTGTTTCGCCGCTGTCGAACAGCAGGGCTCCGATCAGGTTCT
TCTTGATGCTGTGCCGGTCGGTGTTGCCCAGCACCTTGAATTTCTTGCTGGGCACCTTGTACTCGTCGGT
GATCACGGCCCAGCCCACAGAGTTGGTGCCGATGTCCAGGCCGATGCTGTACTTCTTGTCGGCTGCTGGG
ACTCCGTGGATACCGACCTTCCGCTTCTTCTTTGGGGCCATCTTATCGTCATCGTCTTTGTAATCAATAT
CATGATCCTTGTAGTCTCCGTCGTGGTCCTTATAGTCCATTGGCTGTGGTGAGAGAAACAGAGCGTGAGC
TCAAATACACAAGTACGAAATCAGAGTTATGAGAGAGGATTTGGAGAAAGAAGATCACCTGAAGATCGTT
TGCGTCGCGCGAATGAGAGAGACGGCAGAGAAAACGAGAAGCTTTAAGAGGACGAACAAAAACCCTAATG
TCACTCCTTTTATATAGATGAGAAATTTAGGGTTTGGGCTCTAATGGAGCTGTCTACATGGGCTTTCATT
TCTTTATCCAGTAAAGAACCGGTTTAACAGGTTCCCTGGTTTATACGTGGTTTTAGCCGGTTAACTTACG
GAATATTATTTTTATCTTAAGTTACACAAATTACATCATTAATAGTAAAACAAAATTTTATGGTGCAATT
TAAGTTTTTATGATGAGTGAAATTCGAATAATATACAAATATTTTACTGTTTAGGTTTCCCTAAACCTAC
TTTTAGATATGTAAATTAAACATTTTTTTTTTTTTGGTTAGAACCAAGTCAGTGATCATAGAACTCAAAA
AGCTGGTGTTTCAATTGGTACAAGCATTTTTATTGCAAGATATAAAAATTCAGAAGGACATATCCTTGAT
GTATGTACATGAAGGAACCGATTTTGACTCCAAGCTACAAAGAAGAAGAAGAATGATATACAAAGAAAAC
TGCATATCCTCACCATGAAATTGAAAGCTAGAGGAAGGGGAATAACAGATACTCTGCGTAGAAGAGATTC
CATATAAACCGATAATATCCTGAGATAGCTTCCTGCAATAATCAAATGTTTCTACACTCCGTTAGATATA
CACTCCATTGATGTTCCGTGATAACGAGTTTATGTTTGTACAAAAGTATTTTACCTTGGTGTAGTTTGCT
TTTTCTAGTACCCATGTCTACCAAAGATCAACAACAAAGATATTAGAGATTAATGAATTTGGCAGTGTCA
AATGCAGAAACTAAAGCATATAGTTATGAAGTTCTTGTGCATTATCTCAAAAGTATGTAAGAGATATAAG
AGTATCTCATAATGCTTTACCTGGAAAATTAAGCCTGAAGCCAAGATCACATGTGCAGGAATCATCAAGC
TACCTCTAAAAACCTGTTCATTGTTAAAGGATAAGAGGGTTGGTCTTTTCAAAGCTGCATACTGAGGAAA
GTAACAATATCGCAACAAAAATAAATTGGTGGCGATAGTTTATCAAGCTTCTACATGCAGTAATGGTGTT
CGTGCTTTAATTAACCGAAATAGTTAAGACGGAAATAGATGAATTCACCTGAGGCATGTAGAAAGCTAGT
GATATGGCTGAAACATAATTTACTAGCAGAAGTCCAGAACCGAGGAATGCAATGTTTCTCACTCCAAGTT
TTGTTGCCAGGGTTGATATTTGGAACCTATTCAAGATCAATCAAAGGCATGATTAACTAAACATGCTTGA
ACAAACACATAAAGACAATATATCAAACGGAGCTGGTTAAACATTGTCTTTGACTGTCAAATGGATTGAG
CCAAAGAGCGGAAAGAAAATGGTTATGCGTGCAGTTACTTACTTTCGATCTCCTTCAACATCAGGAAGGT
CCTTTGTAATAGCAATGACCAGTGCAAACAGTGTCACAAAAGATGTGATGAACGCCACAGGTGCACTGCA
AATAGCGAATCAAAAGTTGAGTAATATATCTACTCACGATTATGGGGAGCTCCACTATTGTCTTCTGCAC
GAAGTGGTTTAAACTATCAGTGTTTGACAGGATATATTGGCGGGTAAACCTAAGAGAAAAGAGCGTTTAT
TAGAATAATCGGATATTTAAAAGGGCGTGAAAAGGTTTATCCGTTCGTCCATTTGTATGTGCATGCCAAC
CACAGGGTTCCCCAGATCAGGCGCTGGCTGCTGAACCCCCAGCCGGAACTGACCCCACAAGGCCCTAGCG
TTTGCAATGCACCAGGTCATCATTGACCCAGGCGTGTTCCACCAGGCCGCTGCCTCGCAACTCTTCGCAG
GCTTCGCCGACCTGCTCGCGCCACTTCTTCACGCGGGTGGAATCCGATCCGCACATGAGGCGGAAGGTTT
CCAGCTTGAGCGGGTACGGCTCCCGGTGCGAGCTGAAATAGTCGAACATCCGTCGGGCCGTCGGCGACAG
CTTGCGGTACTTCTCCCATATGAATTTCGTGTAGTGGTCGCCAGCAAACAGCACGACGATTTCCTCGTCG
ATCAGGACCTGGCAACGGGACGTTTTCTTGCCACGGTCCAGGACGCGGAAGCGGTGCAGCAGCGACACCG
ATTCCAGGTGCCCAACGCGGTCGGACGTGAAGCCCATCGCCGTCGCCTGTAGGCGCGACAGGCATTCCTC
GGCCTTCGTGTAATACCGGCCATTGATCGACCAGCCCAGGTCCTGGCAAAGCTCGTAGAACGTGAAGGTG
ATCGGCTCGCCGATAGGGGTGCGCTTCGCGTACTCCAACACCTGCTGCCACACCAGTTCGTCATCGTCGG
CCCGCAGCTCGACGCCGGTGTAGGTGATCTTCACGTCCTTGTTGACGTGGAAAATGACCTTGTTTTGCAG
CGCCTCGCGCGGGATTTTCTTGTTGCGCGTGGTGAACAGGGCAGAGCGGGCCGTGTCGTTTGGCATCGCT
CGCATCGTGTCCGGCCACGGCGCAATATCGAACAAGGAAAGCTGCATTTCCTTGATCTGCTGCTTCGTGT
GTTTCAGCAACGCGGCCTGCTTGGCCTCGCTGACCTGTTTTGCCAGGTCCTCGCCGGCGGTTTTTCGCTT
CTTGGTCGTCATAGTTCCTCGCGTGTCGATGGTCATCGACTTCGCCAAACCTGCCGCCTCCTGTTCAAGA
CGACGCGAACGCTCCACGGCGGCCGATGGCGCGGGCAGGGCAGGGGGAGCCAGTTGCACGCTGTCGCGCT
CGATCTTGGCCGTAGCTTGCTGGACCATCGAGCCGACGGACTGGAAGGTTTCGCGGGGCGCACGCATGAC
GGTGCGGCTTGCGATGGTTTCGGCATCCTCGGCGGAAAACCCCGCGTCGATCAGTTCTTGCCTGTATGCC
TTCCGGTCAAACGTCCGATTCATTCACCCTCCTTGCGGGATTGCCCCGACTCACGCCGGGGCAATGTGCC
CTTATTCCTGATTTGACCCGCCTGGTGCCTTGGTGTCCAGATAATCCACCTTATCGGCAATGAAGTCGGT
CCCGTAGACCGTCTGGCCGTCCTTCTCGTACTTGGTATTCCGAATCTTGCCCTGCACGAATACCAGCGAC
CCCTTGCCCAAATACTTGCCGTGGGCCTCGGCCTGAGAGCCAAAACACTTGATGCGGAAGAAGTCGGTGC
GCTCCTGCTTGTCGCCGGCATCGTTGCGCCACATCTAGGATCTGCCAGGAACCGTAAAAAGGCCGCGTTG
CTGGCGTTTTTCCATAGGCTCCGCCCCCCTGACGAGCATCACAAAAATCGACGCTCAAGTCAGAGGTGGC
GAAACCCGACAGGACTATAAAGATACCAGGCGTTTCCCCCTGGAAGCTCCCTCGTGCGCTCTCCTGTTCC
GACCCTGCCGCTTACCGGATACCTGTCCGCCTTTCTCCCTTCGGGAAGCGTGGCGCTTTCTCATAGCTCA
CGCTGTAGGTATCTCAGTTCGGTGTAGGTCGTTCGCTCCAAGCTGGGCTGTGTGCACGAACCCCCCGTTC
AGCCCGACCGCTGCGCCTTATCCGGTAACTATCGTCTTGAGTCCAACCCGGTAAGACACGACTTATCGCC
ACTGGCAGCAGCCACTGGTAACAGGATTAGCAGAGCGAGGTATGTAGGCGGTGCTACAGAGTTCTTGAAG
TGGTGGCCTAACTACGGCTACACTAGAAGAACAGTATTTGGTATCTGCGCTCTGCTGAAGCCAGTTACCT
TCGGAAAAAGAGTTGGTAGCTCTTGATCCGGCAAACAAACCACCGCTGGTAGCGGTGGTTTTTTTGTTTG
CAAGCAGCAGATTACGCGCAGAAAAAAAGGATCTCAAGAAGATCCTTTGATCTTTTCTACGGGGTCTGAC
GCTCAGTGGAACGAAAACTCACGTTAAGGGATTTTGGTCATGAGATTATCAAAAAGGATCTTCACCTAGA
TCCTTTTAAATTAAAAATGAAGTTTTAAATCAATCTAAAGTATATATGAGTAAACTTGGTCTGACAGTTA
CCAATGCTTAATCAGTGAGGCACCTATCTCAGCGATCTGTCTATTTCGTTCATCCATAGTTGCCTGACTC
CCCGTCGTGTAGATAACTACGATACGGGAGGGCTTACCATCTGGCCCCAGTGCTGCAATGATACCGCGAG
AACCACGCTCACCGGCTCCAGATTTATCAGCAATAAACCAGCCAGCCGGAAGGGCCGAGCGCAGAAGTGG
TCCTGCAACTTTATCCGCCTCCATCCAGTCTATTAATTGTTGCCGGGAAGCTAGAGTAAGTAGTTCGCCA
GTTAATAGTTTGCGCAACGTTGTTGCCATTGCTACAGGCATCGTGGTGTCACGCTCGTCGTTTGGTATGG
CTTCATTCAGCTCCGGTTCCCAACGATCAAGGCGAGTTACATGATCCCCCATGTTGTGCAAAAAAGCGGT
TAGCTCCTTCGGTCCTCCGATCGTTGTCAGAAGTAAGTTGGCCGCAGTGTTATCACTCATGGTTATGGCA
GCACTGCATAATTCTCTTACTGTCATGCCATCCGTAAGATGCTTTTCTGTGACTGGTGAGTACTCAACCA
AGTCATTCTGAGAATAGTGTATGCGGCGACCGAGTTGCTCTTGCCCGGCGTCAATACGGGATAATACCGC
GCCACATAGCAGAACTTTAAAAGTGCTCATCATTGGAAAACGTTCTTCGGGGCGAAAACTCTCAAGGATC
TTACCGCTGTTGAGATCCAGTTCGATGTAACCCACTCGTGCACCCAACTGATCTTCAGCATCTTTTACTT
TCACCAGCGTTTCTGGGTGAGCAAAAACAGGAAGGCAAAATGCCGCAAAAAAGGGAATAAGGGCGACACG
GAAATGTTGAATACTCATACTCTTCCTTTTTCAATATTATTGAAGCATTTATCAAGGTTATTGTCTCATG
AGCGGATACATATTTGAATGTATTTAGAAAAATAAACAAATAGGGGTTCCGCGCACGAATTGGCCAGCGC
TGCCATTTTTGGGGTGAGGCCGTTCGCGGCCGAGGGGCGCAGCCCCTGGGGGGATGGGAGGCCCGCGTTA
GCGGGCCGGGAGGGTTCGAGAAGGGGGGGCACCCCCCTTCGGCGTGCGCGGTCACGCGCACAGGGCGCAG
CCCTGGTTAAAAACAAGGTTTATAAATATTGGTTTAAAAGCAGGTTAAAAGACAGGTTAGCGGTGGCCGA
AAAACGGGCGGAAACCCTTGCAAATGCTGGATTTTCTGCCTGTGGACAGCCCCTCAAATGTCAATAGGTG
CGCCCCTCATCTGTCAGCACTCTGCCCCTCAAGTGTCAAGGATCGCGCCCCTCATCTGTCAGTAGTCGCG
CCCCTCAAGTGTCAATACCGCAGGGCACTTATCCCCAGGCTTGTCCACATCATCTGTGGGAAACTCGCGT
AAAATCAGGCGTTTTCGCCGATTTGCGAGGCTGGCCAGCTCCACGTCGCCGGCCGAAATCGAGCCTGCCC
CTCATCTGTCAACGCCGCGCCGGGTGAGTCGGCCCCTCAAGTGTCAACGTCCGCCCCTCATCTGTCAGTG
AGGGCCAAGTTTTCCGCGAGGTATCCACAACGCCGGCGGCCGCGGTGTCTCGCACACGGCTTCGACGGCG
TTTCTGGCGCGTTTGCAGGGCCATAGACGGCCGCCAGCCCAGCGGCGAGGGCAACCAGCCCGGTGAGCGT
CGCAAAGGAGATCCTGATCTGACTGATGGGCTGCCTGTATCGAGTGGTGATTTTGTGCCGAGCTGCCGGT
CGGGGAGCTGTTGGCTGGCTGGTGGCAGGATATATTGTGGTGTAAACAAATTGACGCTTAGACAACTTAA
TAACACATTGCGGACGTTTTTAATGTACTGGGGTGGATGCAGTGGGCCCCAC
Features (pLannotate 1.2.2; 14 found; start..end, strand, type, name):
     33..664     -  terminator     E9 terminator: terminator and polyadenylation signal from the pea rbcS-E9 gene
    672..719     -  CDS            nucleoplasmin NLS: bipartite nuclear localization signal from nucleoplasmin
    720..3218    -  CDS            Cas9(C): C-terminal portion of Streptococcus pyogenes Cas9 (Zetsche et al., 2015)
   3219..4820    -  CDS            Cas9(N): N-terminal portion of Streptococcus pyogenes Cas9 (Zetsche et al., 2015)
   5631..5705    -  CDS            HST (fragment): HSTC_ARATH - Also known as HPT2, VTE2-2. Experimental evidence at protein level: Swiss-Prot protein existence level 1. Involved in the synthesis of plastoquinone-9. Can use both homogentisic acid and 2,5-dihydroxyphenylacetic acid gamma-lactone as prenyl acceptors, and solanesyl diphosphate > farnesyl diphosphate > geranylgeranyl diphosphate >> phytyl diphosphate as prenyl donors. Do not catalyze the decardoxylation of homogentisate uncoupled from prenylation. From Arabidopsis thaliana (Mouse-ear cress).
   5971..6054    -  CDS            HST (fragment): HSTC_ARATH - Also known as HPT2, VTE2-2. Experimental evidence at protein level: Swiss-Prot protein existence level 1. Involved in the synthesis of plastoquinone-9. Can use both homogentisic acid and 2,5-dihydroxyphenylacetic acid gamma-lactone as prenyl acceptors, and solanesyl diphosphate > farnesyl diphosphate > geranylgeranyl diphosphate >> phytyl diphosphate as prenyl donors. Do not catalyze the decardoxylation of homogentisate uncoupled from prenylation. From Arabidopsis thaliana (Mouse-ear cress).
   6206..6577    -  CDS            HST (fragment): HSTC_ARATH - Also known as HPT2, VTE2-2. Experimental evidence at protein level: Swiss-Prot protein existence level 1. Involved in the synthesis of plastoquinone-9. Can use both homogentisic acid and 2,5-dihydroxyphenylacetic acid gamma-lactone as prenyl acceptors, and solanesyl diphosphate > farnesyl diphosphate > geranylgeranyl diphosphate >> phytyl diphosphate as prenyl donors. Do not catalyze the decardoxylation of homogentisate uncoupled from prenylation. From Arabidopsis thaliana (Mouse-ear cress).
   6675..6699    +  misc_feature   RB T-DNA repeat: right border repeat from nopaline C58 T-DNA
   6858..8003    -  CDS            trfA: TRFA_ECOLX - Experimental evidence at protein level: Swiss-Prot protein existence level 1. Also involved in plasmid copy number control, promoting intermolecular coupling of protein bound iterons at oriV, which inhibits replication initiation. From Escherichia coli.
   8339..8927    -  rep_origin     ori: high-copy-number ColE1/pMB1/pBR322/pUC origin of replication
   9098..9958    -  CDS            AmpR: β-lactamase; bla; confers resistance to ampicillin, carbenicillin, and related antibiotics
   9959..10063   -  promoter       AmpR promoter: bla
  10150..10781   -  rep_origin     oriV: incP origin of replication
  10873..10897   +  misc_feature   LB T-DNA repeat: left border repeat from nopaline C58 T-DNA
