[The description below was written by a language model from this plasmid's Addgene catalogue record and pLannotate feature annotations shown in this document.]
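Description:
BCJJ358 is a Golden Gate (MoClo-style) Level 1 module built in the pICH47811 backbone, which the record designates as the Position 2 reverse-orientation acceptor. It is a plant expression/CRISPR plasmid of about 11 kb carrying a synthetic insert of roughly 6.6 kb. It is maintained in E. coli under ampicillin selection (AmpR with its bla promoter) using a high-copy ColE1/pUC-type origin. The backbone also carries the broad-host-range incP oriV and the trfA replication gene. Nopaline-type left and right T-DNA border repeats flank the cloning position.

The payload is a single transcription unit in which the Arabidopsis RPS5a promoter drives Streptococcus pyogenes Cas9 (the variant the depositor calls Cas9_4), fused at its C-terminus to a bipartite nucleoplasmin nuclear localisation signal and terminated by the pea rbcS-E9 terminator and polyadenylation signal. The automated annotation splits Cas9 into contiguous "N" and "C" portions, which together appear to form one continuous coding region. The promoter itself is not annotated. The short HST (homogentisate solanesyltransferase) fragments detected upstream of Cas9 most likely reflect neighbouring Arabidopsis genomic sequence included in the promoter fragment rather than an intended coding payload. The whole unit lies on the minus strand, consistent with the reverse orientation.

The cassette is bounded by retained BpiI sites that release it with defined four-base overhangs, so it can be combined with other Level 1 modules, such as a selectable marker and guide RNA units, into a Level 2 binary T-DNA vector. It was made as part of a comparison of T-DNA architectures, including promoter, terminator and orientation choices, for Cas9-mediated mutagenesis in Arabidopsis.
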