Addgene plasmid #117505: BCJJ358
Purpose: RPS5a:Cas9:E9 Golden Gate Level 1 Position 2 reverse
Depositing lab: Jonathan D Jones. Depositing organization: Sainsbury Laboratory, Norwich. Publication: Optimization of T-DNA architecture for Cas9-mediated mutagenesis in Arabidopsis. Castel B, Tomlinson L, Locci F, Yang Y, Jones JDG. PLoS One. 2019 Jan 9;14(1):e0204778. doi: 10.1371/journal.pone.0204778. eCollection 2019. PubMed 30625150.
Backbone
  Vector backbone: pICH47811
  Backbone size w/o insert (bp): 4352
  Total vector size (bp): 10972
  Vector type: Plant Expression, CRISPR
Growth in bacteria
  Bacterial resistance: Ampicillin, 100 μg/mL
  Growth temperature: 37°C
  Growth strain: DH5alpha
  Copy number: Unknown
Gene/Insert
  Gene/Insert name: BpiI:tagt:RPS5a:Cas9_4:E9:ttgc:BpiI
  Species: Synthetic
  Insert size (bp): 6620
  Promoter: AtRPS5a
  Cloning method: Restriction Enzyme; 5′ cloning site BpiI (not destroyed); 3′ cloning site BpiI (not destroyed)
  Sequencing primers: 5′ GTGGTGTAAACAAATTGACGC; 3′ GGATAAACCTTTTCACGCCC
Terms and licenses: Academic/Nonprofit Terms; Industry Terms: Not Available to Industry
Depositor comments: Cloned by Baptiste Castel . Please visit https://www.biorxiv.org/content/early/2018/09/17/419952 for bioRxiv preprint.
How to cite: BCJJ358 was a gift from Jonathan D Jones (Addgene plasmid # 117505 ; http://n2t.net/addgene:117505 ; RRID:Addgene_117505)
